Addgene plasmid #212027: pMX-IG-ATG3 (H262A)
Purpose: Expresses untagged ATG3 (H262A) in mammalian cells
Depositing lab: Michael Lazarou. Depositing organization: Walter and Eliza Hall Institute of Medical Research. Publication: Three-step docking by WIPI2, ATG16L1, and ATG3 delivers LC3 to the phagophore. Rao S, Skulsuppaisarn M, Strong LM, Ren X, Lazarou M, Hurley JH, Hummer G. Sci Adv. 2024 Feb 9;10(6):eadj8027. doi: 10.1126/sciadv.adj8027. Epub 2024 Feb 7. PubMed 38324698.
Backbone
  Vector backbone: pMX-IG
  Backbone manufacturer: Cell Biolabs
  Vector type: Mammalian Expression, Retroviral
Growth in bacteria
  Bacterial resistance: Ampicillin, 100 μg/mL
  Growth temperature: 37°C
  Growth strain: NEB Stable
  Copy number: High Copy
Gene/Insert
  Gene/Insert name: ATG3
  Species: H. sapiens (human)
  Entrez Gene: ATG3 (a.k.a. APG3, APG3-LIKE, APG3L, PC3-96, hApg3)
Terms and licenses: Academic/Nonprofit Terms; Industry Terms: Not Available to Industry
How to cite: pMX-IG-ATG3 (H262A) was a gift from Michael Lazarou (Addgene plasmid # 212027 ; http://n2t.net/addgene:212027 ; RRID:Addgene_212027)
