[The description below was written by a language model from this plasmid's Addgene catalogue record and pLannotate feature annotations shown in this document.]
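Description:
pMX-IG-ATG3 (H262A) is a Moloney murine leukemia virus-based retroviral expression plasmid built on the pMX-IG backbone, designed to express an untagged H262A point mutant of human ATG3 in mammalian cells. In bacteria it is maintained through a high-copy ColE1/pUC-type origin and selected with ampicillin via the β-lactamase gene and its own promoter.

The retroviral cassette is bounded by MMLV long terminal repeats. Downstream of the 5' LTR lie the MMLV packaging signal (with a short fragment annotated as MESV Ψ), a truncated gag segment lacking its start codon, and a pol region carrying the splice acceptor; together these allow the genomic RNA to be packaged into virions when the plasmid is introduced into a packaging system that supplies the viral proteins in trans. No separate internal promoter is annotated, so transcription of the payload is presumably driven by the 5' LTR. The ATG3 coding sequence is followed by an EMCV internal ribosome entry site and a fluorescent protein reading frame, giving a bicistronic transcript in which the reporter marks transduced cells and permits sorting by fluorescence. The annotation tool labels this reporter EYFP, whereas the "IG" backbone name conventionally denotes IRES-GFP; the record does not resolve which variant is present. The 3' end is annotated partly as a ΔU3 LTR fragment adjoining a fuller MMLV LTR.

ATG3 is the E2-like enzyme that conjugates ATG8-family proteins such as LC3 and GABARAP to phosphatidylethanolamine during autophagy. The record does not state the functional effect of H262A, but the associated study concerns how WIPI2, ATG16L1 and ATG3 deliver LC3 to the phagophore, so stable expression of the mutant to test ATG3 function in that pathway is the likely use.
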