Features (pLannotate 1.2.2; 14 found; start..end, strand, type, name):
    135..597     +  misc_feature   IRES: internal ribosome entry site (IRES) of the encephalomyocarditis virus (EMCV)
    611..1330    +  CDS            EYFP: enhanced YFP mammalian codon-optimized
   1379..1500    +  LTR            3' LTR (ΔU3) (fragment): self-inactivating 3' long terminal repeat (LTR) from Moloney murine leukemia virus
   1501..1970    +  LTR            LTR: long terminal repeat from Moloney murine leukemia virus
   2036..2088    -  CDS            lacI (fragment): lac repressor; lacI; The lac repressor binds to the lac operator to inhibit transcription in E. coli. This inhibition can be relieved by adding lactose or isopropyl-β-D-thiogalactopyranoside (IPTG).
   2271..2859    -  rep_origin     ori: high-copy-number ColE1/pMB1/pBR322/pUC origin of replication
   3023..3883    -  CDS            AmpR: β-lactamase; bla; confers resistance to ampicillin, carbenicillin, and related antibiotics
   3884..3988    -  promoter       AmpR promoter: bla
   4018..4611    +  LTR            LTR: long terminal repeat from Moloney murine leukemia virus
   4674..4873    +  misc_feature   MMLV Ψ: packaging signal of Moloney murine leukemia virus (MMLV)
   4925..5013    +  misc_feature   MESV Ψ (fragment): packaging signal of murine embryonic stem cell virus
   5090..5506    +  CDS            gag (truncated): truncated Moloney murine leukemia virus (MMLV) gag gene lacking the start codon
   5516..5890    +  misc_feature   pol region: Moloney murine leukemia virus (MMLV) pol region containing the splice acceptor site
   5940..6881    +  CDS            ATG3: ATG3_HUMAN - Also known as APG3, APG3L. Experimental evidence at protein level: Swiss-Prot protein existence level 1. E2 conjugating enzyme required for the cytoplasm to vacuole transport (Cvt), autophagy, and mitochondrial homeostasis. Responsible for the E2-like covalent binding of phosphatidylethanolamine to the C- terminal Gly of ATG8-like proteins (GABARAP, GABARAPL1, GABARAPL2 or MAP1LC3A). The ATG12-ATG5 conjugate plays a role of an E3 and promotes the transfer of ATG8-like proteins from ATG3 to phosphatidylethanolamine (PE). This step is required for the membrane association of ATG8-li
>Addgene plasmid #212027 | pMX-IG-ATG3 (H262A) | addgene full sequence | sequence record 422851 | Addgene NGS Result
GGGCCGGCGCGCCGCGGCCGCTACGTAAATTCCGCCCCCCCCCCTAACGTTACTGGCCGAAGCCGCTTGG
AATAAGGCCGGTGTGCGTTTGTCTATATGTTATTTTCCACCATATTGCCGTCTTTTGGCAATGTGAGGGC
CCGGAAACCTGGCCCTGTCTTCTTGACGAGCATTCCTAGGGGTCTTTCCCCTCTCGCCAAAGGAATGCAA
GGTCTGTTGAATGTCGTGAAGGAAGCAGTTCCTCTGGAAGCTTCTTGAAGACAAACAACGTCTGTAGCGA
CCCTTTGCAGGCAGCGGAACCCCCCACCTGGCGACAGGTGCCTCTGCGGCCAAAAGCCACGTGTATAAGA
TACACCTGCAAAGGCGGCACAACCCCAGTGCCACGTTGTGAGTTGGATAGTTGTGGAAAGAGTCAAATGG
CTCTCCTCAAGCGTATTCAACAAGGGGCTGAAGGATGCCCAGAAGGTACCCCATTGTATGGGATCTGATC
TGGGGCCTCGGTGCACATGCTTTACATGTGTTTAGTCGAGGTTAAAAAAACGTCTAGGCCCCCCGAACCA
CGGGGACGTGGTTTTCCTTTGAAAAACACGATGATAATATGGCCACAACCATGGTGAGCAAGGGCGAGGA
GCTGTTCACCGGGGTGGTGCCCATCCTGGTCGAGCTGGACGGCGACGTAAACGGCCACAAGTTCAGCGTG
TCCGGCGAGGGCGAGGGCGATGCCACCTACGGCAAGCTGACCCTGAAGTTCATCTGCACCACCGGCAAGC
TGCCCGTGCCCTGGCCCACCCTCGTGACCACCTTCGGCTACGGCCTGCAGTGCTTCGCCCGCTACCCCGA
CCACATGAAGCAGCACGACTTCTTCAAGTCCGCCATGCCCGAAGGCTACGTCCAGGAGCGCACCATCTTC
TTCAAGGACGACGGCAACTACAAGACCCGCGCCGAGGTGAAGTTCGAGGGCGACACCCTGGTGAACCGCA
TCGAGCTGAAGGGCATCGACTTCAAGGAGGACGGCAACATCCTGGGGCACAAGCTGGAGTACAACTACAA
CAGCCACAACGTCTATATCATGGCCGACAAGCAGAAGAACGGCATCAAGGTGAACTTCAAGATCCGCCAC
AACATCGAGGACGGCAGCGTGCAGCTCGCCGACCACTACCAGCAGAACACCCCCATCGGCGACGGCCCCG
TGCTGCTGCCCGACAACCACTACCTGAGCTACCAGTCCGCCCTGAGCAAAGACCCCAACGAGAAGCGCGA
TCACATGGTCCTGCTGGAGTTCGTGACCGCCGCCGGGATCACTCTCGGCATGGACGAGCTGTACAAGTAA
GTCGACGATAAAATAAAAGATTTTATTTAGTCTCCAGAAAAAGGGGGGAATGAAAGACCCCACCTGTAGG
TTTGGCAAGCTAGCTTAAGTAACGCCATTTTGCAAGGCATGGAAAAATACATAACTGAGAATAGAGAAGT
TCAGATCAAGGTCAGGAACAGATGGAACAGCTGAATATGGGCCAAACAGGATATCTGTGGTAAGCAGTTC
CTGCCCCGGCTCAGGGCCAAGAACAGATGGAACAGCTGAATATGGGCCAAACAGGATATCTGTGGTAAGC
AGTTCCTGCCCCGGCTCAGGGCCAAGAACAGATGGTCCCCAGATGCGGTCCAGCCCTCAGCAGTTTCTAG
AGAACCATCAGATGTTTCCAGGGTGCCCCAAGGACCTGAAATGACCCTGTGCCTTATTTGAACTAACCAA
TCAGTTCGCTTCTCGCTTCTGTTCGCGCGCTTCTGCTCCCCGAGCTCAATAAAAGAGCCCACAACCCCTC
ACTCGGGGCGCCAGTCCTCCGATTGACTGAGTCGCCCGGGTACCCGTGTATCCAATAAACCCTCTTGCAG
TTGCATCCGACTTGTGGTCTCGCTGTTCCTTGGGAGGGTCTCCTCTGAGTGATTGACTACCCGTCAGCGG
GGGTCTTTCACATGCAGCATGTATCAAAATTAATTTGGTTTTTTTTCTTAAGTATTTACATTAAATGGCC
ATAGTTGCATTAATGAATCGGCCAACGCGCGGGGAGAGGCGGTTTGCGTATTGGGCGCTCTTCCGCTTCC
TCGCTCACTGACTCGCTGCGCTCGGTCGTTCGGCTGCGGCGAGCGGTATCAGCTCACTCAAAGGCGGTAA
TACGGTTATCCACAGAATCAGGGGATAACGCAGGAAAGAACATGTGAGCAAAAGGCCAGCAAAAGGCCAG
GAACCGTAAAAAGGCCGCGTTGCTGGCGTTTTTCCATAGGCTCCGCCCCCCTGACGAGCATCACAAAAAT
CGACGCTCAAGTCAGAGGTGGCGAAACCCGACAGGACTATAAAGATACCAGGCGTTTCCCCCTGGAAGCT
CCCTCGTGCGCTCTCCTGTTCCGACCCTGCCGCTTACCGGATACCTGTCCGCCTTTCTCCCTTCGGGAAG
CGTGGCGCTTTCTCATAGCTCACGCTGTAGGTATCTCAGTTCGGTGTAGGTCGTTCGCTCCAAGCTGGGC
TGTGTGCACGAACCCCCCGTTCAGCCCGACCGCTGCGCCTTATCCGGTAACTATCGTCTTGAGTCCAACC
CGGTAAGACACGACTTATCGCCACTGGCAGCAGCCACTGGTAACAGGATTAGCAGAGCGAGGTATGTAGG
CGGTGCTACAGAGTTCTTGAAGTGGTGGCCTAACTACGGCTACACTAGAAGAACAGTATTTGGTATCTGC
GCTCTGCTGAAGCCAGTTACCTTCGGAAAAAGAGTTGGTAGCTCTTGATCCGGCAAACAAACCACCGCTG
GTAGCGGTGGTTTTTTTGTTTGCAAGCAGCAGATTACGCGCAGAAAAAAAGGATCTCAAGAAGATCCTTT
GATCTTTTCTACGGGGTCTGACGCTCAGTGGAACGAAAACTCACGTTAAGGGATTTTGGTCATGAGATTA
TCAAAAAGGATCTTCACCTAGATCCTTTTGCGGCCGGCCGCAAATCAATCTAAAGTATATATGAGTAAAC
TTGGTCTGACAGTTACCAATGCTTAATCAGTGAGGCACCTATCTCAGCGATCTGTCTATTTCGTTCATCC
ATAGTTGCCTGACTCCCCGTCGTGTAGATAACTACGATACGGGAGGGCTTACCATCTGGCCCCAGTGCTG
CAATGATACCGCGAGACCCACGCTCACCGGCTCCAGATTTATCAGCAATAAACCAGCCAGCCGGAAGGGC
CGAGCGCAGAAGTGGTCCTGCAACTTTATCCGCCTCCATCCAGTCTATTAATTGTTGCCGGGAAGCTAGA
GTAAGTAGTTCGCCAGTTAATAGTTTGCGCAACGTTGTTGCCATTGCTACAGGCATCGTGGTGTCACGCT
CGTCGTTTGGTATGGCTTCATTCAGCTCCGGTTCCCAACGATCAAGGCGAGTTACATGATCCCCCATGTT
GTGCAAAAAAGCGGTTAGCTCCTTCGGTCCTCCGATCGTTGTCAGAAGTAAGTTGGCCGCAGTGTTATCA
CTCATGGTTATGGCAGCACTGCATAATTCTCTTACTGTCATGCCATCCGTAAGATGCTTTTCTGTGACTG
GTGAGTACTCAACCAAGTCATTCTGAGAATAGTGTATGCGGCGACCGAGTTGCTCTTGCCCGGCGTCAAT
ACGGGATAATACCGCGCCACATAGCAGAACTTTAAAAGTGCTCATCATTGGAAAACGTTCTTCGGGGCGA
AAACTCTCAAGGATCTTACCGCTGTTGAGATCCAGTTCGATGTAACCCACTCGTGCACCCAACTGATCTT
CAGCATCTTTTACTTTCACCAGCGTTTCTGGGTGAGCAAAAACAGGAAGGCAAAATGCCGCAAAAAAGGG
AATAAGGGCGACACGGAAATGTTGAATACTCATACTCTTCCTTTTTCAATATTATTGAAGCATTTATCAG
GGTTATTGTCTCATGAGCGGATACATATTTGAATGTATTTAGAAAAATAAACAAATAGGGGTTCCGCGCA
CATTTCCCCGAAAAGTGCCACCTGCATAATGAAAGACCCCACCTGTAGGTTTGGCAAGCTAGCTTAAGTA
ACGCCATTTTGCAAGGCATGGAAAAATACATAACTGAGAATAGAAAAGTTCAGATCAAGGTCAGGAACAG
ATGGAACAGCTGAATATGGGCCAAACAGGATATCTGTGGTAAGCAGTTCCTGCCCCGGCTCAGGGCCAAG
AACAGATGGAACAGCTGAATATGGGCCAAACAGGATATCTGTGGTAAGCAGTTCCTGCCCCGGCTCAGGG
CCAAGAACAGATGGTCCCCAGATGCGGTCCAGCCCTCAGCAGTTTCTAGAGAACCATCAGATGTTTCCAG
GGTGCCCCAAGGACCTGAAATGACCCTGTGCCTTATTTGAACTAACCAATCAGTTCGCTTCTCGCTTCTG
TTCGCGCGCTTCTGCTCCCCGAGCTCAATAAAAGAGCCCACAACCCCTCACTCGGCGCGCCAGTCCTCCG
ATTGACTGAGTCGCCCGGGTACCCGTGTATCCAATAAACCCTCTTGCAGTTGCATCCGACTTGTGGTCTC
GCTGTTCCTTGGGAGGGTCTCCTCTGAGTGATTGACTACCCGTCAGCGGGGGTCTTTCATTTGGGGGCTC
GTCCGGGATCGGGAGACCCCTGCCCAGGGACCACCGACCCACCACCGGGAGGTAAGCTGGCCAGCAACTT
ATCTGTGTCTGTCCGATTGTCTAGTGTCTATGACTGATTTTATGCGCCTGCGTCGGTACTAGTTAGCTAA
CTAGCTCTGTATCTGGCGGACCCGTGGTGGAACTGACGAGTTCGGAACACCCGGCCGCAACCCTGGGAGA
CGTCCCAGGGACTTCGGGGGCCGTTTTTGTGGCCCGACCTGAGTCCAAAAATCCCGATCGTTTTGGACTC
TTTGGTGCACCCCCCTAATAGGAGGGATATGTGGTTCTGGTAGGAGACGAGAACCTAAAACAGTTCCCGC
CTCCGTCTGAATTTTTGCTTTCGGTTTGGGACCGAAGCCGCGCCGCGCGTCTTGTCTGCTGCAGCATCGT
TCTGTGTTGTCTCTGTCTGACTGTGTTTCTGTATTTGTCTGAAAATTAGGGCCAGACTGTTACCACTCCC
TTAAGTTTGACCTTAGGTCACTGGAAAGATGTCGAGCGGATCGCTCACAACCAGTCGGTAGATGTCAAGA
AGAGACGTTGGGTTACCTTCTGCTCTGCAGAATGGCCAACCTTTAACGTCGGATGGCCGCGAGACGGCAC
CTTTAACCGAGACCTCATCACCCAGGTTAAGATCAAGGTCTTTTCACCTGGCCCGCATGGACACCCAGAC
CAGGTCCCCTACATCGTGACCTGGGAAGCCTTGGCTTTTGACCCCCCTCCCTGGGTCAAGCCCTTTGTAC
ACCCTAAGCCTCCGCCTCCTCTTCCTCCATCCGCCCCGTCTCTCCCCCTTGAACCTCCTCGTTCGACCCC
GCCTCGATCCTCCCTTTATCCAGCCCTCACTCCTTCTCTAGGCGCCCCCATATGGCCATATGAGATCTTA
TATGGGGCACCCCCGCCCCTTGTAAACTTCCCTGACCCTGACATGACAAGAGTTACTAACAGCCCCTCTC
TCCAAGCTCACTTACAGGCTCTCTACTTAGTCCAGCACGAAGTCTGGAGACCTCTGGCGGCAGCCTACCA
AGAACAACTGGACCGACCGGTGGTACCTCACCCTTACCGAGTCGGCGACACAGTGTGGGTCCGCCGACAC
CAGACTAAGAACCTAGAACCTCGCTGGAAAGGACCTTACACAGTCCTGCTGACCACCCCCACCGCCCTCA
AAGTAGACGGCATCGCAGCTTGGATACACGCCGCCCACGTGAAGGCTGCCGACCCCGGGGGTGGACCATC
CTCTAGACTGCCGGATCTAGCTAGTTAATTAAGGATCCCAGTGTGGTGGTACGGAATTCATGCAGAATGT
GATTAATACTGTGAAGGGAAAGGCACTGGAAGTGGCTGAGTACCTGACCCCGGTCCTCAAGGAATCAAAG
TTTAAGGAAACAGGTGTAATTACCCCAGAAGAGTTTGTGGCAGCTGGAGATCACCTAGTCCACCACTGTC
CAACATGGCAATGGGCTACAGGGGAAGAATTGAAAGTGAAGGCATACCTACCAACAGGCAAACAATTTTT
GGTAACCAAAAATGTGCCGTGCTATAAGCGGTGCAAACAGATGGAATATTCAGATGAATTGGAAGCTATC
ATTGAAGAAGATGATGGTGATGGCGGATGGGTAGATACATATCACAACACAGGTATTACAGGAATAACGG
AAGCCGTTAAAGAGATCACACTGGAAAATAAGGACAATATAAGGCTTCAAGATTGCTCAGCACTATGTGA
AGAGGAAGAAGATGAAGATGAAGGAGAAGCTGCAGATATGGAAGAATATGAAGAGAGTGGATTGTTGGAA
ACAGATGAGGCTACCCTAGATACAAGGAAAATAGTAGAAGCTTGTAAAGCCAAAACTGATGCTGGCGGTG
AAGATGCTATTTTGCAAACCAGAACTTATGACCTTTACATCACTTATGATAAATATTACCAGACTCCACG
ATTATGGTTGTTTGGCTATGATGAGCAACGGCAGCCTTTAACAGTTGAGCACATGTATGAAGACATCAGT
CAGGATCATGTGAAGAAAACAGTGACCATTGAAAATCACCCTCATCTGCCACCACCTCCCATGTGTTCAG
TTGCGCCATGCAGGCATGCTGAGGTGATGAAGAAAATCATTGAGACTGTTGCAGAAGGAGGGGGAGAACT
TGGAGTTCATATGTATCTTCTTATTTTCTTGAAATTTGTACAAGCTGTCATTCCAACAATAGAATATGAC
TACACAAGACACTTCACAATGTAACTCGA
